Addgene plasmid #162674: pCJ201
Purpose: pET-21b(+) based plasmid for expression of MHETase from Ideonella sakaiensis 201-F6 (Genbank GAP38911.1), codon optimized for expression in E. coli K12, with C-terminal His tag, incorporating C224W and C529SS mutations.
Depositing lab: Gregg Beckham. Depositing organization: National Laboratory of the Rockies (NLR). Publication: Characterization and engineering of a two-enzyme system for plastics depolymerization. Knott BC, Erickson E, Allen MD, Gado JE, Graham R, Kearns FL, Pardo I, Topuzlu E, Anderson JJ, Austin HP, Dominick G, Johnson CW, Rorrer NA, Szostkiewicz CJ, Copie V, Payne CM, Woodcock HL, Donohoe BS, Beckham GT, McGeehan JE. Proc Natl Acad Sci U S A. 2020 Oct 13;117(41):25476-25485. doi: 10.1073/pnas.2006753117. Epub 2020 Sep 28. PubMed 32989159.
Backbone
  Vector backbone: pET-21b(+)
  Backbone manufacturer: EMD Biosciences
  Backbone size w/o insert (bp): 5367
  Vector type: Bacterial Expression
Growth in bacteria
  Bacterial resistance: Ampicillin, 100 μg/mL
  Growth temperature: 37°C
  Growth strain: NEB Stable
  Copy number: High Copy
Gene/Insert
  Gene/Insert name: MHETase from Ideonella sakaiensis 201-F6 (Genbank GAP38911.1)
  Species: Ideonella sakaiensis 201-F6
  Mutation: C224W, C529SS; codon optimized for expression in E. coli K12
  Promoter: T7/lac
  Tag / fusion protein: His (C terminal on backbone)
  Cloning method: Gibson Cloning
Terms and licenses: Academic/Nonprofit Terms; Industry Terms: Not Available to Industry
How to cite: pCJ201 was a gift from Gregg Beckham (Addgene plasmid # 162674 ; http://n2t.net/addgene:162674 ; RRID:Addgene_162674)
