[The description below was written by a language model from this plasmid's Addgene catalogue record and pLannotate feature annotations shown in this document.]
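Description:
pCJ201 is a bacterial expression plasmid built on the pET-21b(+) backbone for producing a mutant form of MHETase from Ideonella sakaiensis 201-F6 in E. coli. The sequenced construct is about 7.2 kb. It replicates from a ColE1/pMB1-type origin and is selected with ampicillin through the bla (β-lactamase) gene. The pBR322-derived bom and rop elements are also annotated, although the catalogue entry lists the plasmid as high copy. An f1 origin is present, which in principle allows single-stranded DNA production. Short tetracycline-resistance fragments and a predicted E. coli ORF in the annotation appear to be backbone remnants rather than functional parts.

The MHETase coding sequence, codon optimized for E. coli K12 and inserted by Gibson assembly, sits downstream of a T7 promoter with an adjacent lac operator and the strong T7 gene 10 ribosome binding site, and is followed by a T7 terminator. The plasmid-borne lacI gene supplies repressor. Expression therefore stays low until it is induced with IPTG in a host that provides T7 RNA polymerase. The protein carries a C-terminal His tag from the backbone for affinity purification; the feature table does not annotate this tag separately, and the short "SET1 fragment" hit just before the terminator is probably an incidental match to backbone sequence.

MHETase hydrolyses mono(2-hydroxyethyl) terephthalate, an intermediate of PET breakdown, into terephthalate and ethylene glycol, and is thought to act together with PETase. This variant carries the changes recorded as C224W and C529SS (possibly a typographical form of C529S). The record does not state the rationale for these substitutions. The plasmid comes from a study characterizing and engineering this two-enzyme system for plastics depolymerization.
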