Features (pLannotate 1.2.2; 18 found; start..end, strand, type, name):
     12..440     +  rep_origin     f1 ori (sequence partly withheld): f1 bacteriophage origin of replication; arrow indicates direction of (+) strand synthesis
    493..597     +  promoter       AmpR promoter: bla
    598..1458    +  CDS            AmpR: β-lactamase; bla; confers resistance to ampicillin, carbenicillin, and related antibiotics
   1629..2217    +  rep_origin     ori: high-copy-number ColE1/pMB1/pBR322/pUC origin of replication
   2403..2542    -  misc_feature   bom: basis of mobility region from pBR322
   2644..2835    -  CDS            rop: Rop protein, which maintains plasmids at low copy number; rop
   2852..3232    +  CDS            YPB1_ECOLX: Protein predicted: Swiss-Prot protein existence level 4. From Escherichia coli.
   3304..3595    -  CDS            TcR (fragment): tetracycline efflux protein; tet; confers resistance to tetracycline
   3610..3631    -  protein_bind   CAP binding site: CAP binding activates transcription in the presence of cAMP. E. coli catabolite activator protein
   3644..4726    -  CDS            lacI: lac repressor; lacI; The lac repressor binds to the lac operator to inhibit transcription in E. coli. This inhibition can be relieved by adding lactose or isopropyl-β-D-thiogalactopyranoside (IPTG).
   4727..4804    -  promoter       lacI promoter: lacI
   4812..5091    -  CDS            TcR (fragment): tetracycline efflux protein; tet; confers resistance to tetracycline
   5113..5131    +  promoter       T7 promoter: promoter for bacteriophage T7 RNA polymerase
   5132..5156    +  protein_bind   lac operator: The lac repressor binds to the lac operator to inhibit transcription in E. coli. This inhibition can be relieved by adding lactose or isopropyl-β-D-thiogalactopyranoside (IPTG). lac repressor encoded by lacI
   5171..5193    +  RBS            RBS: efficient ribosome binding site from bacteriophage T7 gene 10 (Olins and Rangwala, 1989)
   5201..7009    +  CDS            MHETH_IDESA: Experimental evidence at protein level: Swiss-Prot protein existence level 1. Involved in the degradation and assimilation of the plastic poly(ethylene terephthalate) (PET), which allows I.sakaiensis to use PET as its major energy and carbon source for growth. Likely acts synergistically with PETase to depolymerize PET. Catalyzes the hydrolysis of mono(2-hydroxyethyl) terephthalate (MHET) into its two environmentally benign monomers, terephthalate and ethylene glycol. Does not show activity against PET, bis(hydroxyethyl) terephthalate (BHET), pNP-aliphatic esters or typical aromatic ester comp
   7043..7092    +  CDS            SET1 (fragment): solubility-enhancement tag derived from T7 phage gene 10B
   7100..7147    +  terminator     T7 terminator: transcription terminator for bacteriophage T7 RNA polymerase
>Addgene plasmid #162674 | pCJ201 | addgene full sequence | sequence record 320830 | Addgene NGS Result
TGGCGAATGGG
[124 nt withheld, positions 12-135]
C
[91 nt withheld, positions 137-227]
A
[49 nt withheld, positions 229-277]
CCTTTGACGTTGGAGTCCACGTTCTTT
[37 nt withheld, positions 305-341]
ACCCTATCTCGGTCTATTCTTTTGATTTATAAGGGATTTTGCCGATTTCGGCCTATTGGTTAAAAAATGA
GCTGATTTAACAAAAATTTAACGCGAATTTTAACAAAATATTAACGCTTACAATTTAGGTGGCACTTTTC
GGGGAAATGTGCGCGGAACCCCTATTTGTTTATTTTTCTAAATACATTCAAATATGTATCCGCTCATGAG
ACAATAACCCTGATAAATGCTTCAATAATATTGAAAAAGGAAGAGTATGAGTATTCAACATTTCCGTGTC
GCCCTTATTCCCTTTTTTGCGGCATTTTGCCTTCCTGTTTTTGCTCACCCAGAAACGCTGGTGAAAGTAA
AAGATGCTGAAGATCAGTTGGGTGCACGAGTGGGTTACATCGAACTGGATCTCAACAGCGGTAAGATCCT
TGAGAGTTTTCGCCCCGAAGAACGTTTTCCAATGATGAGCACTTTTAAAGTTCTGCTATGTGGCGCGGTA
TTATCCCGTATTGACGCCGGGCAAGAGCAACTCGGTCGCCGCATACACTATTCTCAGAATGACTTGGTTG
AGTACTCACCAGTCACAGAAAAGCATCTTACGGATGGCATGACAGTAAGAGAATTATGCAGTGCTGCCAT
AACCATGAGTGATAACACTGCGGCCAACTTACTTCTGACAACGATCGGAGGACCGAAGGAGCTAACCGCT
TTTTTGCACAACATGGGGGATCATGTAACTCGCCTTGATCGTTGGGAACCGGAGCTGAATGAAGCCATAC
CAAACGACGAGCGTGACACCACGATGCCTGCAGCAATGGCAACAACGTTGCGCAAACTATTAACTGGCGA
ACTACTTACTCTAGCTTCCCGGCAACAATTAATAGACTGGATGGAGGCGGATAAAGTTGCAGGACCACTT
CTGCGCTCGGCCCTTCCGGCTGGCTGGTTTATTGCTGATAAATCTGGAGCCGGTGAGCGTGGGTCTCGCG
GTATCATTGCAGCACTGGGGCCAGATGGTAAGCCCTCCCGTATCGTAGTTATCTACACGACGGGGAGTCA
GGCAACTATGGATGAACGAAATAGACAGATCGCTGAGATAGGTGCCTCACTGATTAAGCATTGGTAACTG
TCAGACCAAGTTTACTCATATATACTTTAGATTGATTTAAAACTTCATTTTTAATTTAAAAGGATCTAGG
TGAAGATCCTTTTTGATAATCTCATGACCAAAATCCCTTAACGTGAGTTTTCGTTCCACTGAGCGTCAGA
CCCCGTAGAAAAGATCAAAGGATCTTCTTGAGATCCTTTTTTTCTGCGCGTAATCTGCTGCTTGCAAACA
AAAAAACCACCGCTACCAGCGGTGGTTTGTTTGCCGGATCAAGAGCTACCAACTCTTTTTCCGAAGGTAA
CTGGCTTCAGCAGAGCGCAGATACCAAATACTGTCCTTCTAGTGTAGCCGTAGTTAGGCCACCACTTCAA
GAACTCTGTAGCACCGCCTACATACCTCGCTCTGCTAATCCTGTTACCAGTGGCTGCTGCCAGTGGCGAT
AAGTCGTGTCTTACCGGGTTGGACTCAAGACGATAGTTACCGGATAAGGCGCAGCGGTCGGGCTGAACGG
GGGGTTCGTGCACACAGCCCAGCTTGGAGCGAACGACCTACACCGAACTGAGATACCTACAGCGTGAGCT
ATGAGAAAGCGCCACGCTTCCCGAAGGGAGAAAGGCGGACAGGTATCCGGTAAGCGGCAGGGTCGGAACA
GGAGAGCGCACGAGGGAGCTTCCAGGGGGAAACGCCTGGTATCTTTATAGTCCTGTCGGGTTTCGCCACC
TCTGACTTGAGCGTCGATTTTTGTGATGCTCGTCAGGGGGGCGGAGCCTATGGAAAAACGCCAGCAACGC
GGCCTTTTTACGGTTCCTGGCCTTTTGCTGGCCTTTTGCTCACATGTTCTTTCCTGCGTTATCCCCTGAT
TCTGTGGATAACCGTATTACCGCCTTTGAGTGAGCTGATACCGCTCGCCGCAGCCGAACGACCGAGCGCA
GCGAGTCAGTGAGCGAGGAAGCGGAAGAGCGCCTGATGCGGTATTTTCTCCTTACGCATCTGTGCGGTAT
TTCACACCGCAATGGTGCACTCTCAGTACAATCTGCTCTGATGCCGCATAGTTAAGCCAGTATACACTCC
GCTATCGCTACGTGACTGGGTCATGGCTGCGCCCCGACACCCGCCAACACCCGCTGACGCGCCCTGACGG
GCTTGTCTGCTCCCGGCATCCGCTTACAGACAAGCTGTGACCGTCTCCGGGAGCTGCATGTGTCAGAGGT
TTTCACCGTCATCACCGAAACGCGCGAGGCAGCTGCGGTAAAGCTCATCAGCGTGGTCGTGAAGCGATTC
ACAGATGTCTGCCTGTTCATCCGCGTCCAGCTCGTTGAGTTTCTCCAGAAGCGTTAATGTCTGGCTTCTG
ATAAAGCGGGCCATGTTAAGGGCGGTTTTTTCCTGTTTGGTCACTGATGCCTCCGTGTAAGGGGGATTTC
TGTTCATGGGGGTAATGATACCGATGAAACGAGAGAGGATGCTCACGATACGGGTTACTGATGATGAACA
TGCCCGGTTACTGGAACGTTGTGAGGGTAAACAACTGGCGGTATGGATGCGGCGGGACCAGAGAAAAATC
ACTCAGGGTCAATGCCAGCGCTTCGTTAATACAGATGTAGGTGTTCCACAGGGTAGCCAGCAGCATCCTG
CGATGCAGATCCGGAACATAATGGTGCAGGGCGCTGACTTCCGCGTTTCCAGACTTTACGAAACACGGAA
ACCGAAGACCATTCATGTTGTTGCTCAGGTCGCAGACGTTTTGCAGCAGCAGTCGCTTCACGTTCGCTCG
CGTATCGGTGATTCATTCTGCTAACCAGTAAGGCAACCCCGCCAGCCTAGCCGGGTCCTCAACGACAGGA
GCACGATCATGCGCACCCGTGGGGCCGCCATGCCGGCGATAATGGCCTGCTTCTCGCCGAAACGTTTGGT
GGCGGGACCAGTGACGAAGGCTTGAGCGAGGGCGTGCAAGATTCCGAATACCGCAAGCGACAGGCCGATC
ATCGTCGCGCTCCAGCGAAAGCGGTCCTCGCCGAAAATGACCCAGAGCGCTGCCGGCACCTGTCCTACGA
GTTGCATGATAAAGAAGACAGTCATAAGTGCGGCGACGATAGTCATGCCCCGCGCCCACCGGAAGGAGCT
GACTGGGTTGAAGGCTCTCAAGGGCATCGGTCGAGATCCCGGTGCCTAATGAGTGAGCTAACTTACATTA
ATTGCGTTGCGCTCACTGCCCGCTTTCCAGTCGGGAAACCTGTCGTGCCAGCTGCATTAATGAATCGGCC
AACGCGCGGGGAGAGGCGGTTTGCGTATTGGGCGCCAGGGTGGTTTTTCTTTTCACCAGTGAGACGGGCA
ACAGCTGATTGCCCTTCACCGCCTGGCCCTGAGAGAGTTGCAGCAAGCGGTCCACGCTGGTTTGCCCCAG
CAGGCGAAAATCCTGTTTGATGGTGGTTAACGGCGGGATATAACATGAGCTGTCTTCGGTATCGTCGTAT
CCCACTACCGAGATATCCGCACCAACGCGCAGCCCGGACTCGGTAATGGCGCGCATTGCGCCCAGCGCCA
TCTGATCGTTGGCAACCAGCATCGCAGTGGGAACGATGCCCTCATTCAGCATTTGCATGGTTTGTTGAAA
ACCGGACATGGCACTCCAGTCGCCTTCCCGTTCCGCTATCGGCTGAATTTGATTGCGAGTGAGATATTTA
TGCCAGCCAGCCAGACGCAGACGCGCCGAGACAGAACTTAATGGGCCCGCTAACAGCGCGATTTGCTGGT
GACCCAATGCGACCAGATGCTCCACGCCCAGTCGCGTACCGTCTTCATGGGAGAAAATAATACTGTTGAT
GGGTGTCTGGTCAGAGACATCAAGAAATAACGCCGGAACATTAGTGCAGGCAGCTTCCACAGCAATGGCA
TCCTGGTCATCCAGCGGATAGTTAATGATCAGCCCACTGACGCGTTGCGCGAGAAGATTGTGCACCGCCG
CTTTACAGGCTTCGACGCCGCTTCGTTCTACCATCGACACCACCACGCTGGCACCCAGTTGATCGGCGCG
AGATTTAATCGCCGCGACAATTTGCGACGGCGCGTGCAGGGCCAGACTGGAGGTGGCAACGCCAATCAGC
AACGACTGTTTGCCCGCCAGTTGTTGTGCCACGCGGTTGGGAATGTAATTCAGCTCCGCCATCGCCGCTT
CCACTTTTTCCCGCGTTTTCGCAGAAACGTGGCTGGCCTGGTTCACCACGCGGGAAACGGTCTGATAAGA
GACACCGGCATACTCTGCGACATCGTATAACGTTACTGGTTTCACATTCACCACCCTGAATTGACTCTCT
TCCGGGCGCTATCATGCCATACCGCGAAAGGTTTTGCGCCATTCGATGGTGTCCGGGATCTCGACGCTCT
CCCTTATGCGACTCCTGCATTAGGAAGCAGCCCAGTAGTAGGTTGAGGCCGTTGAGCACCGCCGCCGCAA
GGAATGGTGCATGCAAGGAGATGGCGCCCAACAGTCCCCCGGCCACGGGGCCTGCCACCATACCCACGCC
GAAACAAGCGCTCATGAGCCCGAAGTGGCGAGCCCGATCTTCCCCATCGGTGATGTCGGCGATATAGGCG
CCAGCAACCGCACCTGTGGCGCCGGTGATGCCGGCCACGATGCGTCCGGCGTAGAGGATCGAGATCTCGA
TCCCGCGAAATTAATACGACTCACTATAGGGGAATTGTGAGCGGATAACAATTCCCCTCTAGAAATAATT
TTGTTTAACTTTAAGAAGGAGATATACATATGCAGACCACCGTGACCACCATGCTCCTCGCGTCCGTAGC
ATTAGCGGCTTGCGCCGGAGGAGGTTCCACTCCTCTGCCTCTACCGCAGCAGCAGCCGCCTCAGCAGGAA
CCGCCACCTCCTCCTGTTCCGCTAGCCAGTCGCGCCGCGTGTGAGGCGCTCAAAGATGGTAATGGCGACA
TGGTTTGGCCGAATGCCGCCACGGTTGTAGAGGTTGCAGCCTGGCGTGATGCAGCACCGGCCACGGCATC
AGCCGCAGCCCTGCCGGAGCATTGCGAAGTATCAGGCGCGATTGCCAAGCGTACTGGGATTGATGGGTAC
CCGTATGAAATTAAGTTTCGCCTGCGCATGCCCGCTGAGTGGAACGGCCGTTTTTTCATGGAGGGTGGCA
GTGGTACGAACGGCTCTCTCTCAGCGGCGACCGGAAGTATCGGCGGCGGTCAGATCGCCTCAGCGCTGAG
TCGTAACTTTGCAACAATTGCTACCGACGGAGGACATGACAATGCGGTGAATGATAATCCGGATGCGCTC
GGTACCGTCGCATTTGGTCTCGATCCCCAGGCACGCTTAGACATGGGCTACAACTCCTATGATCAGGTGA
CTCAGGCCGGCAAAGCCGCCGTTGCACGCTTTTATGGTCGCGCAGCCGACAAGAGCTACTTCATCGGCTG
GTCGGAGGGCGGCCGCGAGGGCATGATGCTGTCCCAGCGCTTTCCATCACATTACGATGGCATTGTGGCG
GGCGCACCGGGATATCAGTTGCCGAAGGCCGGAATTAGTGGCGCGTGGACCACCCAGAGCTTAGCGCCCG
CCGCCGTTGGCCTGGATGCCCAGGGAGTGCCGCTGATTAATAAGAGCTTTTCTGACGCAGACCTCCATTT
ACTGTCGCAGGCGATTCTCGGAACATGCGACGCCTTGGATGGCCTGGCCGACGGCATCGTTGACAACTAC
CGAGCGTGCCAAGCGGCTTTTGATCCGGCGACTGCAGCCAACCCAGCGAATGGCCAAGCCCTGCAGTGCG
TGGGCGCAAAGACAGCCGATTGCTTATCGCCCGTCCAAGTTACGGCGATTAAACGAGCGATGGCCGGTCC
GGTAAATAGCGCGGGTACGCCGTTATATAATAGATGGGCCTGGGACGCAGGTATGAGCGGTCTTAGTGGT
ACCACTTACAATCAGGGTTGGCGCAGCTGGTGGCTGGGATCGTTTAACAGCTCGGCGAATAACGCACAAC
GTGTATCTGGTTTCTCAGCGCGGAGCTGGCTGGTGGACTTTGCTACCCCGCCGGAGCCGATGCCCATGAC
CCAAGTCGCCGCCCGTATGATGAAATTTGATTTCGATATCGATCCTCTGAAAATATGGGCTACTTCGGGC
CAATTTACCCAGAGTAGTATGGACTGGCACGGTGCCACTAGCACCGACCTTGCTGCCTTTCGGGACCGCG
GCGGTAAAATGATTCTGTATCACGGAATGAGCGATGCCGCATTCTCTGCACTAGATACAGCAGATTATTA
TGAACGCCTGGGTGCCGCAATGCCGGGCGCCGCGGGCTTTGCTCGTCTGTTCTTGGTTCCGGGAATGAAC
CATAGCTCCGGGGGTCCAGGTACCGACCGCTTTGATATGCTAACACCGTTAGTTGCATGGGTTGAACGTG
GGGAAGCCCCTGACCAAATTAGCGCCTGGAGCGGCACCCCCGGCTACTTTGGTGTGGCCGCCCGCACTCG
ACCGTTATGTCCCTATCCGCAGATTGCGCGCTATAAGGGATCAGGCGATATCAATACCGAAGCAAATTTT
GCGTGTGCCGCTCCACCGCTCGAGCACCACCATCACCACCACTGAGATCCGGCTGCTAACAAAGCCCGAA
AGGAAGCTGAGTTGGCTGCTGCCACCGCTGAGCAATAACTAGCATAACCCCTTGGGGCCTCTAAACGGGT
CTTGAGGGGTTTTTTGCTGAAAGGAGGAACTATATCCGGAT
